Addgene plasmid #11831: pFLAG-CrmA
Depositing lab: Guy Salvesen. Depositing organization: Sanford Burnham Prebys Medical Discovery Institute. Publication: FLICE induced apoptosis in a cell-free system. Cleavage of caspase zymogens. Muzio M, Salvesen GS, Dixit VM. J Biol Chem. 1997 Jan 31. 272(5):2952-6. 10.1074/jbc.272.5.2952 PubMed 9006941.
Backbone
  Vector backbone: pFLAG
  Vector type: Bacterial Expression
Growth in bacteria
  Bacterial resistance: Ampicillin, 100 μg/mL
  Growth temperature: 37°C
  Growth strain: DH5alpha
  Copy number: High Copy
Gene/Insert
  Gene/Insert name: CrmA
  Species: Cowpox virus
  Insert size (bp): 1100
  Entrez Gene: CrmA (a.k.a. CPXV207)
  Cloning method: Restriction Enzyme
  Sequencing primers: 5′ N/A
Terms and licenses: Academic/Nonprofit Terms; Industry Terms: Not Available to Industry
Depositor comments: WT CrmA in a pFLAG vector, no cloning sites to release just coding frame.
How to cite: pFLAG-CrmA was a gift from Guy Salvesen (Addgene plasmid # 11831 ; http://n2t.net/addgene:11831 ; RRID:Addgene_11831)
