[The description below was written by a language model from this plasmid's Addgene catalogue record.]
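Description:
pFLAG-CrmA is a bacterial expression plasmid built on the pFLAG backbone and carrying the wild-type coding sequence of CrmA (cytokine response modifier A, also annotated as CPXV207) from cowpox virus, an insert of about 1.1 kb introduced by restriction enzyme cloning. It is maintained in E. coli as a high-copy plasmid under ampicillin selection. The record does not specify the promoter, the origin of replication, or the position of any epitope tag. The backbone name suggests a FLAG-tagged product, but no tag is explicitly listed and no feature table is available to confirm how the reading frame is arranged. The depositor notes that there are no convenient cloning sites that would release the coding frame alone, so moving the gene into another vector would probably require PCR or a similar approach rather than a simple restriction digest.

CrmA is a viral serpin known as an inhibitor of certain caspases, notably caspase-1 and caspase-8, and poxviruses use it to suppress host inflammatory and apoptotic responses. A bacterial expression construct of this kind is typically used to produce recombinant CrmA protein for in vitro biochemical work. The associated publication concerns apoptosis induced by FLICE (caspase-8) in a cell-free system and the cleavage of caspase zymogens, which fits the use of the recombinant protein as a caspase inhibitor for dissecting protease activation cascades. The record itself does not state a specific intended application beyond bacterial expression.
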