>Addgene plasmid #11831 | pFLAG-CrmA | depositor partial sequence | sequence record 7085 | Author sequence
ACAATTTCACACAGGAGATATCATATGCATCATCATCACCACCACTCCATGGATATCTTCAGGGAAATCG
CATCTTCTATGAAAGGAGAGAATGTATTCATTTCTCCACCGTCAATCTCGTCAGTATTGACAATACTGTA
TTATGGAGCTAATGGATCCACTGCTGAACAGCTATCAAAATATGTAGAAAAGGAGGCGGACAAGAATAAG
GATGATATCTCATTCAAGTCCATGAATAAAGTATATGGGCGATATTCTGCAGTGTTTAAAGATTCCTTTT
TGAGAAAAATTGGAGATAATTTCCAAACTGTTGACTTCACTGATTGTCGCACTGTAGATGCGATCAACAA
GTGTGTTGATATCTTCACTGAGGGGAAAATTAATCCACTATTGGATGAACCATTGTCTCCAGATACCTGT
CTCCTAGCAATTAGTGCCGTATACTTTAAAGCAAAATGGTTGATGCCATTTGAAAAGGAATTTACCAGTG
ATTATCCCTTTTACGTATCTCCAACGGAAATGGTAGATGTAAGTATGATGTCTATGTACGGCGAGGCATT
TAATCACGCATCTGTAAAAGAATCATTCGGCAACTTTTCAATCATAGAACTGCCATATGTTGGAGATACT
AGTATGGTGGTAATTCTTCCAGACAATATTGATGGACTAGAATCCATAGAACAAAATCTAACAGATACAA
ATTTTAAGAAATGGTGTGACTCTATGGATGCTATGTTTATCGATGTGCACATTCCCAAGTTTAAGGTAAC
AGGCTCGTATAATCTGGTGGATGCGCTAGTAAAGTTGGGACTGACAGAGGTGTTCGGTTCAACTGGAGAT
TATAGCAATATGTGTAATTCAGATGTGAGTGTCGACGCTATGATCCACAAAACGTATATAGATGTCAATG
AAGAGTATACAGAAGCAGCTGCAGCAACTTGTGCGCTGGTGGCAGACTGTGCATCAACAGTTACAAATGA
GTTCTGTGCAGATCATCCGTTCATCTATGTGATTAGGCATGTCGATGGCAAAATTCTTTTCGTTGGTAGA
TATTGCTCTCCAACAACTAATTAAATCACATTCTTAATATTAGAATATTA
