>Addgene plasmid #11831 | pFLAG-CrmA | addgene partial sequence | sequence record 18499 | CrmA-R 5'-GGCATCAACCATTTTGCTTT-3'
GCTATGCNGGANNNGGTATCTGGAGACAATGGTTCATCCAATAGTGGATTAATTTTCCCCTCAGTGAAGA
TATCAACACACTTGTTGATCGCATCTACAGTGCGACAATCAGTGAAGTCAACAGTTTGGAAATTATCTCC
AATTTTTCTCAAAAAGGAATCTTTAAACACTGCAGAATATCGCCCATATACTTTATTCATGGACTTGAAT
GAGATATCATCCTTATTCTTGTCCGCCTCCTTTTCTACATATTTTGATAGCTGTTCAGCAGTGGATCCAT
TAGCTCCATAATACAGTATTGTCAATACTGACGAGATTGACGGTGGAGAAATGAATACATTCTCTCCTTT
CATAGAAGATGCGATTTCCCTGAAGATATCCATGGAGTGGTGGTGATGATGATGCATATGATATCTCCTG
TGTGAAATTGTTATCCGCTCACAATTCCACACATTATACGAGCCGATGATTAATTGTCAACAGCTCATTT
CAGAATATTTGCCAGAACCGTTATGATGTCGGCGCAAAAAACATTATCCAGAACGGGAGTGCGCCTTGAG
CGACACGAATTATGCAGTGATTTACGACCTGCACAGCCATACCACAGCTTCCGATGGCTGCCTGACGCCA
GAAGCATTGGTGCACCGTGCAGTCGATAAGCCCGGATCCTCTACGCCGGACGCATCGTGGCCGGCATCAC
CGGCGCCACAGGNGCGGNTGCGGGCNCCTATATCGCCGACATCACCGATGGGGAAGATCGGCTCGCCNNT
GGGCCNCANGACNCTGTNCCGCGGGGTATGGGGCAGCCCCGTGCCGGGANTGTGGGCGCCTCTGCNCGN
